>Addgene plasmid #186353 | pENT L1-Kozak-ERK-KTR-L2 | addgene full sequence | sequence record 373419 | Addgene NGS Result
CTTTCCTGCGTTATCCCCTGATTCTGTGGATAACCGTATTACCGCCTTTGAGTGAGCTGATACCGCTCGC
CGCAGCCGAACGACCGAGCGCAGCGAGTCAGTGAGCGAGGAAGCGGAAGAGCGCCCAATACGCAAACCGC
CTCTCCCCGCGCGTTGGCCGATTCATTAATGCAGCTGGCACGACAGGTTTCCCGACTGGAAAGCGGGCAG
TGAGCGCAACGCAATTAATACGCGTACCGCTAGCCAGGAAGAGTTTGTAGAAACGCAAAAAGGCCATCCG
TCAGGATGGCCTTCTGCTTAGTTTGATGCCTGGCAGTTTATGGCGGGCGTCCTGCCCGCCACCCTCCGGG
CCGTTGCTTCACAACGTTCAAATCCGCTCCCGGCGGATTTGTCCTACTCAGGAGAGCGTTCACCGACAAA
CAACAGATAAAACGAAAGGCCCAGTCTTCCGACTGAGCCTTTCGTTTTATTTGATGCCTGGCAGTTCCCT
ACTCTCGCGTTAACGCTAGCATGGATGTTTTCCCAGTCACGACGTTGTAAAACGACGGCCAGTCTTAAGC
TCGGGCCCCAAATAATGATTTTATTTTGACTGATAGTGACCTGTTCGTTGCAACAAATTGATGAGCAATG
CTTTTTTATAATGCCAACTTTGTACAAAAAAGCAGGCTCAGAAAAAATGAAGGGCCGAAAGCCTCGGGAC
CTGGAACTTCCACTTAGCCCAAGCCTGCTGGGTGGCCAGGGACCTGAACGGACTCCAGGATCAGGAACAA
GCTCTGGTCTTCAGGCACCGGGGCCAGCGCTTTCGCCCAGCAAGCGTAGCGGTCTCGAGGACCCAGCGAC
GCCATCGAAGAAGCCACGTACCCCATCGGTGTCGTCAAGGCTGGAGCGCCTGACCCTCCAGTCCAGCTTT
CAATTCCCATCCACTAGTAACCCAGCTTTCTTGTACAAAGTTGGCATTATAAGAAAGCATTGCTTATCAA
TTTGTTGCAACGAACAGGTCACTATCAGTCAAAATAAAATCATTATTTGCCATCCAGCTGATATCCCCTA
TAGTGAGTCGTATTACATGGTCATAGCTGTTTCCTGGCAGCTCTGGCCCGTGTCTCAAAATCTCTGATGT
TACATTGCACAAGATAAAAATATATCATCATGAACAATAAAACTGTCTGCTTACATAAACAGTAATACAA
GGGGTGTTATGAGCCATATTCAACGGGAAACGTCGAGGCCGCGATTAAATTCCAACATGGATGCTGATTT
ATATGGGTATAAATGGGCTCGCGATAATGTCGGGCAATCAGGTGCGACAATCTATCGCTTGTATGGGAAG
CCCGATGCGCCAGAGTTGTTTCTGAAACATGGCAAAGGTAGCGTTGCCAATGATGTTACAGATGAGATGG
TCAGACTAAACTGGCTGACGGAATTTATGCCTCTTCCGACCATCAAGCATTTTATCCGTACTCCTGATGA
TGCATGGTTACTCACCACTGCGATCCCCGGAAAAACAGCATTCCAGGTATTAGAAGAATATCCTGATTCA
GGTGAAAATATTGTTGATGCGCTGGCAGTGTTCCTGCGCCGGTTGCATTCGATTCCTGTTTGTAATTGTC
CTTTTAACAGCGATCGCGTATTTCGTCTCGCTCAGGCGCAATCACGAATGAATAACGGTTTGGTTGATGC
GAGTGATTTTGATGACGAGCGTAATGGCTGGCCTGTTGAACAAGTCTGGAAAGAAATGCATAAACTTTTG
CCATTCTCACCGGATTCAGTCGTCACTCATGGTGATTTCTCACTTGATAACCTTATTTTTGACGAGGGGA
AATTAATAGGTTGTATTGATGTTGGACGAGTCGGAATCGCAGACCGATACCAGGATCTTGCCATCCTATG
GAACTGCCTCGGTGAGTTTTCTCCTTCATTACAGAAACGGCTTTTTCAAAAATATGGTATTGATAATCCT
GATATGAATAAATTGCAGTTTCATTTGATGCTCGATGAGTTTTTCTAATCAGAATTGGTTAATTGGTTGT
AACACTGGCAGAGCATTACGCTGACTTGACGGGACGGCGCAAGCTCATGACCAAAATCCCTTAACGTGAG
TTACGCGTCGTTCCACTGAGCGTCAGACCCCGTAGAAAAGATCAAAGGATCTTCTTGAGATCCTTTTTTT
CTGCGCGTAATCTGCTGCTTGCAAACAAAAAAACCACCGCTACCAGCGGTGGTTTGTTTGCCGGATCAAG
AGCTACCAACTCTTTTTCCGAAGGTAACTGGCTTCAGCAGAGCGCAGATACCAAATACTGTTCTTCTAGT
GTAGCCGTAGTTAGGCCACCACTTCAAGAACTCTGTAGCACCGCCTACATACCTCGCTCTGCTAATCCTG
TTACCAGTGGCTGCTGCCAGTGGCGATAAGTCGTGTCTTACCGGGTTGGACTCAAGACGATAGTTACCGG
ATAAGGCGCAGCGGTCGGGCTGAACGGGGGGTTCGTGCACACAGCCCAGCTTGGAGCGAACGACCTACAC
CGAACTGAGATACCTACAGCGTGAGCTATGAGAAAGCGCCACGCTTCCCGAAGGGAGAAAGGCGGACAGG
TATCCGGTAAGCGGCAGGGTCGGAACAGGAGAGCGCACGAGGGAGCTTCCAGGGGGAAACGCCTGGTATC
TTTATAGTCCTGTCGGGTTTCGCCACCTCTGACTTGAGCGTCGATTTTTGTGATGCTCGTCAGGGGGGCG
GAGCCTATGGAAAAACGCCAGCAACGCGGCCTTTTTACGGTTCCTGGCCTTTTGCTGGCCTTTTGCTCAC
ATGTT
Features (pLannotate 1.2.2; 10 found; start..end, strand, type, name):
    121..213     +  CDS            lacI (fragment): lac repressor; lacI; The lac repressor binds to the lac operator to inhibit transcription in E. coli. This inhibition can be relieved by adding lactose or isopropyl-β-D-thiogalactopyranoside (IPTG).
    268..295     -  terminator     rrnB T2 terminator: transcription terminator T2 from the E. coli rrnB gene
    427..470     +  terminator     rrnB T1 terminator: Escherichia coli rrnB; transcription terminator T1 from the E. coli rrnB gene
    517..553     -  CDS            lacZα (fragment): LacZα fragment of β-galactosidase; lacZ fragment
    569..668     +  protein_bind   attL1: mutant version of attL; recombination site for the Gateway® LR reaction LR Clonase™
    668..925     +  CDS            Elk1 (fragment): ELK1_MOUSE - Experimental evidence at protein level: Swiss-Prot protein existence level 1. Transcription factor that binds to purine-rich DNA sequences. Forms a ternary complex with SRF and the ETS and SRF motifs of the serum response element (SRE) on the promoter region of immediate early genes such as FOS and IER2 (By similarity). Induces target gene transcription upon JNK-signaling pathway stimulation (By similarity). From Mus musculus (Mouse).
    930..1029    -  protein_bind   attL2: mutant version of attL; recombination site for the Gateway® LR reaction LR Clonase™
   1047..1065    -  promoter       T7 promoter: promoter for bacteriophage T7 RNA polymerase
   1199..2008    +  CDS            KanR: aminoglycoside phosphotransferase; aph(3')-Ia; confers resistance to kanamycin in bacteria or G418 (Geneticin®) in eukaryotes
   2155..2743    +  rep_origin     ori: high-copy-number ColE1/pMB1/pBR322/pUC origin of replication
