[The description below was written by a language model from this plasmid's Addgene catalogue record and pLannotate feature annotations shown in this document.]
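Description:
pENT L1-Kozak-ERK-KTR-L2 is a Gateway entry clone built on the pDONR-221 P1-P2 backbone, giving a small plasmid of about 2.8 kb. It is maintained in E. coli at high copy number through a ColE1/pUC-type origin and selected with kanamycin via an aminoglycoside phosphotransferase (KanR) gene. Other backbone elements typical of the pDONR series appear in the feature table. These include rrnB T1 and T2 transcription terminators upstream of the cloning region, which insulate the insert from read-through transcription, a T7 promoter next to attL2, and short remnants annotated as lacI and lacZα fragments. The entry clone carries no annotated eukaryotic promoter, so expression depends entirely on the destination vector it is recombined into.

The payload is a 261 bp open reading frame encoding an ERK kinase translocation reporter (KTR), preceded by a Kozak sequence according to the construct name and flanked by attL1 and attL2 sites for LR Clonase recombination. The automated annotation matches this region to a fragment of the transcription factor Elk1, in line with the general KTR design. In that design, an ERK docking and substrate segment is joined to phosphorylation-sensitive nuclear import and export signals, so ERK activity shifts the reporter between nucleus and cytoplasm. The catalogue links the insert to MAPK1 (ERK2) because that kinase is what the sensor reads out, not because the plasmid encodes it. The ORF deliberately lacks a stop codon. It is meant to be moved into a destination vector that supplies a promoter and an in-frame C-terminal tag. For a KTR this would usually be a fluorescent protein for live imaging of ERK signalling, though the record does not name a particular tag or host system.
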