Addgene plasmid #186353: pENT L1-Kozak-ERK-KTR-L2
Purpose: Entry clone with ORF encoding ERK KTR flanked by Gateway recombination sequences. No Stop sequence: to be recombined into a destination vector with a C-terminal protein tag.
Depositing lab: Patrick Lemaire.
Backbone
  Vector backbone: PDONR-221 P1-P2
  Backbone manufacturer: PMID: 14736459
  Backbone size w/o insert (bp): 2544
  Vector type: Protein expression
Growth in bacteria
  Bacterial resistance: Kanamycin, 50 μg/mL
  Growth temperature: 37°C
  Growth strain: DH5alpha
  Copy number: High Copy
Gene/Insert
  Gene/Insert name: ERK Kinase Translocation Reporter
  Species: H. sapiens (human), Synthetic
  Insert size (bp): 261
  Entrez Gene: MAPK1 (a.k.a. ERK, ERK-2, ERK2, ERT1, MAPK2, NS13, P42MAPK, PRKM1, PRKM2, p38, p40, p41, p41mapk, p42-MAPK)
  Cloning method: Gateway Cloning
  Sequencing primers: 5′ M13forward: TGTAAAACGACGGCCAGT; 3′ M13rev: caggaaacagctatgac
Terms and licenses: Academic/Nonprofit Terms; Industry Terms: Not Available to Industry
How to cite: pENT L1-Kozak-ERK-KTR-L2 was a gift from Patrick Lemaire (Addgene plasmid # 186353 ; http://n2t.net/addgene:186353 ; RRID:Addgene_186353)
